>Addgene plasmid #198512 | pcDNA3.1-CMV-PdCO-EGFP | addgene full sequence | sequence record 390702 | Addgene NGS Result
TTTCCCCGAAAAGTGCCACCTGACGTCGACGGATCGGGAGATCTCCCGATCCCCTATGGTGCACTCTCAG
TACAATCTGCTCTGATGCCGCATAGTTAAGCCAGTATCTGCTCCCTGCTTGTGTGTTGGAGGTCGCTGAG
TAGTGCGCGAGCAAAATTTAAGCTACAACAAGGCAAGGCTTGACCGACAATTGCATGAAGAATCTGCTTA
GGGTTAGGCGTTTTGCGCTGCTTCGCGATGTACGGGCCAGATATACGCGTTGACATTGATTATTGACTAG
TTATTAATAGTAATCAATTACGGGGTCATTAGTTCATAGCCCATATATGGAGTTCCGCGTTACATAACTT
ACGGTAAATGGCCCGCCTGGCTGACCGCCCAACGACCCCCGCCCATTGACGTCAATAATGACGTATGTTC
CCATAGTAACGCCAATAGGGACTTTCCATTGACGTCAATGGGTGGAGTATTTACGGTAAACTGCCCACTT
GGCAGTACATCAAGTGTATCATATGCCAAGTACGCCCCCTATTGACGTCAATGACGGTAAATGGCCCGCC
TGGCATTATGCCCAGTACATGACCTTATGGGACTTTCCTACTTGGCAGTACATCTACGTATTAGTCATCG
CTATTACCATGGTGATGCGGTTTTGGCAGTACATCAATGGGCGTGGATAGCGGTTTGACTCACGGGGATT
TCCAAGTCTCCACCCCATTGACGTCAATGGGAGTTTGTTTTGGCACCAAAATCAACGGGACTTTCCAAAA
TGTCGTAACAACTCCGCCCCATTGACGCAAATGGGCGGTAGGCGTGTACGGTGGGAGGTCTATATAAGCA
GAGCTCTCTGGCTAACTAGAGAACCCACTGCTTACTGGCTTATCGAAATTAATACGACTCACTATAGGGA
GACCCAAGCTGGCTAGCGTTTAAACTTGGATCCGCCACCATGGACGGGGAGAACTTGACGATTCCAAATC
CTGTCACCGAGTTGATGGATACCCCAATCAACAGCACGTATTTCCAAAACCTTAATGCGGAAACGGACGG
CGGAAATCATTACATCTACAATGCCTTCACAGCCACCGATTACAACATTTGTGCAGCTTACCTTTTCTTC
ATTGCTTGTCTGGGAGTCAGTCTCAACGTTTTGGTGTTGGTCCTCTTTATCAAAGACAGAAAGTTGAGGA
GCCCCAATAACTTCCTGTATGTAAGTCTCGCTCTCGGGGATCTGTTGGTTGCAGTTTTCGGCACCGCATT
TAAGTTCATTATTACAGCTCGCAAAACCCTGTTGCGAGAAGAAGACGGTTTCTGCAAATGGTACGGCTTC
ATAACATACCTCGGCGGGCTCGCGGCACTGATGACCCTGAGCGTTATTGCTTTTGTTCGTTGTCTGGCCG
TGCTGCGTCTCGGCTCCTTCACAGGTTTGACAACGCGGATGGGCGTGGCGGCGATGGCTTTCATTTGGAT
CTACTCCCTGGCATTCACACTCGCGCCTCTCCTTGGGTGGAATCACTACATACCGGAAGGTTTGGCCACT
TGGTGTAGTATCGACTGGCTTTCCGATGAAACATCCGATAAGTCCTACGTGTTTGCTATTTTCATCTTCT
GCTTTCTTGTCCCTGTTCTCATTATCGTCGTGTCATACGGGCTGATCTACGATAAGGTTCGGAAGGTAGC
GAAAACAGGCGGTTCTGTTGCCAAAGCAGAACGCGAAGTACTGCGCATGACGCTGCTGATGGTTAGCCTG
TTCATGCTTGCCTGGAGTCCCTACGCTGTTATCTGCATGCTCGCTAGCTTCGGCCCTAAAGACCTGCTCC
ATCCAGTGGCCACAGTGATTCCTGCCATGTTTGCAAAGTCTTCTACGATGTATAACCCTCTTATCTATGT
GTTCATGAACAAACAATTCAGGCGGAGCCTTAAAGTTCTTCTCGGAATGGGAGTAGAGGACCTGAACTCC
GAGAGTGAGAGAGCAACTGGTGGTACAGCCACGAATCAAGTCGCCGCGACGACCGAGACTTCCCAGGTTG
CTCCTGCTCCGCGAGCCCGAGATCCAACCGGTAAGAGCAGGATCACCAGCGAGGGCGAGTACATCCCCCT
GGACCAGATCGACATCAACGTGGTGATGGTGAGCAAGGGCGAGGAGCTGTTCACCGGGGTGGTGCCCATC
CTGGTCGAGCTGGACGGCGACGTAAACGGCCACAAGTTCAGCGTGTCCGGCGAGGGCGAGGGCGATGCCA
CCTACGGCAAGCTGACCCTGAAGTTCATTTGCACCACCGGCAAGCTGCCCGTGCCCTGGCCCACCCTCGT
GACCACCCTGACCTACGGCGTGCAGTGCTTCAGCCGCTACCCCGACCACATGAAGCAGCACGACTTCTTC
AAGTCCGCCATGCCCGAAGGCTACGTCCAGGAGCGCACCATCTTCTTCAAGGACGACGGCAACTACAAGA
CCCGCGCCGAGGTGAAGTTCGAGGGCGACACCCTGGTGAACCGCATCGAGCTGAAGGGCATCGACTTCAA
GGAGGACGGCAACATCCTGGGGCACAAGCTGGAGTACAACTACAACAGCCACAACGTCTATATCATGGCC
GACAAGCAGAAGAACGGCATCAAGGTGAACTTCAAGATCCGCCACAACATCGAGGACGGCAGCGTGCAGC
TCGCCGACCACTACCAGCAGAACACCCCCATCGGCGACGGCCCCGTGCTGCTGCCCGACAACCACTACCT
GAGCACCCAGTCCGCCCTGAGCAAAGACCCCAACGAGAAGCGCGATCACATGGTCCTGCTGGAGTTCGTG
ACCGCCGCCGGGATCACTCTCGGCATGGACGAGCTGTACAAGTTCTGCTACGAGAACGAGGTGTAACTAG
AATTCAAGCTTTCTAGAGGGCCCGTTTAAACCCGCTGATCAGCCTCGACTGTGCCTTCTAGTTGCCAGCC
ATCTGTTGTTTGCCCCTCCCCCGTGCCTTCCTTGACCCTGGAAGGTGCCACTCCCACTGTCCTTTCCTAA
TAAAATGAGGAAATTGCATCGCATTGTCTGAGTAGGTGTCATTCTATTCTGGGGGGTGGGGTGGGGCAGG
ACAGCAAGGGGGAGGATTGGGAAGACAATAGCAGGCATGCTGGGGATGCGGTGGGCTCTATGGCTTCTGA
GGCGGAAAGAACCAGCTGGGGCTCTAGGGGGTATCCCC
[124 nt withheld, positions 3189-3312]
C
[91 nt withheld, positions 3314-3404]
A
[49 nt withheld, positions 3406-3454]
CCTTTGACGTTGGAGTCCACGTTCTTT
[37 nt withheld, positions 3482-3518]
ACCCTATCTTGGTCTATTCTTTTGATTTATAAGGGATTTTGCCGATTTCGGCCTATTGGTTAAAAAATGA
GCTGATTTAACAAAAATTTAACGCGAATTAATTCTGTGGAATGTGTGTCAGTTAGGGTGTGGAAAGTCCC
CAGGCTCCCCAGCAGGCAGAAGTATGCAAAGCATGCATCTCAATTAGTCAGCAACCAGGTGTGGAAAGTC
CCCAGGCTCCCCAGCAGGCAGAAGTATGCAAAGCATGCATCTCAATTAGTCAGCAACCATAGTCCCGCCC
CTAACTCCGCCCATCCCGCCCCTAACTCCGCCCAGTTCCGCCCATTCTCCGCCCCATGGCTGACTAATTT
TTTTTATTTATGCAGAGGCCGAGGCCGCCTCTGCCTCTGAGCTATTCCAGAAGTAGTGAGGAGGCTTTTT
TGGAGGCCTAGGCTTTTGCAAAAAGCTCCCGGGAGCTTGTATATCCATTTTCGGATCTGATCAGCACGTG
ATGAAAAAGCCTGAACTCACCGCGACGTCTGTCGAGAAGTTTCTGATCGAAAAGTTCGACAGCGTCTCCG
ACCTGATGCAGCTCTCGGAGGGCGAAGAATCTCGTGCTTTCAGCTTCGATGTAGGAGGGCGTGGATATGT
CCTGCGGGTAAATAGCTGCGCCGATGGTTTCTACAAAGATCGTTATGTTTATCGGCACTTTGCATCGGCC
GCGCTCCCGATTCCGGAAGTGCTTGACATTGGGGAATTCAGCGAGAGCCTGACCTATTGCATCTCCCGCC
GTGCACAGGGTGTCACGTTGCAAGACCTGCCTGAAACCGAACTGCCCGCTGTTCTGCAGCCGGTCGCGGA
GGCCATGGATGCGATCGCTGCGGCCGATCTTAGCCAGACGAGCGGGTTCGGCCCATTCGGACCGCAAGGA
ATCGGTCAATACACTACATGGCGTGATTTCATATGCGCGATTGCTGATCCCCATGTGTATCACTGGCAAA
CTGTGATGGACGACACCGTCAGTGCGTCCGTCGCGCAGGCTCTCGATGAGCTGATGCTTTGGGCCGAGGA
CTGCCCCGAAGTCCGGCACCTCGTGCACGCGGATTTCGGCTCCAACAATGTCCTGACGGACAATGGCCGC
ATAACAGCGGTCATTGACTGGAGCGAGGCGATGTTCGGGGATTCCCAATACGAGGTCGCCAACATCTTCT
TCTGGAGGCCGTGGTTGGCTTGTATGGAGCAGCAGACGCGCTACTTCGAGCGGAGGCATCCGGAGCTTGC
AGGATCGCCGCGGCTCCGGGCGTATATGCTCCGCATTGGTCTTGACCAACTCTATCAGAGCTTGGTTGAC
GGCAATTTCGATGATGCAGCTTGGGCGCAGGGTCGATGCGACGCAATCGTCCGATCCGGAGCCGGGACTG
TCGGGCGTACACAAATCGCCCGCAGAAGCGCGGCCGTCTGGACCGATGGCTGTGTAGAAGTACTCGCCGA
TAGTGGAAACCGACGCCCCAGCACTCGTCCGAGGGCAAAGGAATAGCACGTGCTACGAGATTTCGATTCC
ACCGCCGCCTTCTATGAAAGGTTGGGCTTCGGAATCGTTTTCCGGGACGCCGGCTGGATGATCCTCCAGC
GCGGGGATCTCATGCTGGAGTTCTTCGCCCACCCCAACTTGTTTATTGCAGCTTATAATGGTTACAAATA
AAGCAATAGCATCACAAATTTCACAAATAAAGCATTTTTTTCACTGCATTCTAGTTGTGGTTTGTCCAAA
CTCATCAATGTATCTTATCATGTCTGTATACCGTCGACCTCTAGCTAGAGCTTGGCGTAATCATGGTCAT
AGCTGTTTCCTGTGTGAAATTGTTATCCGCTCACAATTCCACACAACATACGAGCCGGAAGCATAAAGTG
TAAAGCCTGGGGTGCCTAATGAGTGAGCTAACTCACATTAATTGCGTTGCGCTCACTGCCCGCTTTCCAG
TCGGGAAACCTGTCGTGCCAGCTGCATTAATGAATCGGCCAACGCGCGGGGAGAGGCGGTTTGCGTATTG
GGCGCTCTTCCGCTTCCTCGCTCACTGACTCGCTGCGCTCGGTCGTTCGGCTGCGGCGAGCGGTATCAGC
TCACTCAAAGGCGGTAATACGGTTATCCACAGAATCAGGGGATAACGCAGGAAAGAACATGTGAGCAAAA
GGCCAGCAAAAGGCCAGGAACCGTAAAAAGGCCGCGTTGCTGGCGTTTTTCCATAGGCTCCGCCCCCCTG
ACGAGCATCACAAAAATCGACGCTCAAGTCAGAGGTGGCGAAACCCGACAGGACTATAAAGATACCAGGC
GTTTCCCCCTGGAAGCTCCCTCGTGCGCTCTCCTGTTCCGACCCTGCCGCTTACCGGATACCTGTCCGCC
TTTCTCCCTTCGGGAAGCGTGGCGCTTTCTCATAGCTCACGCTGTAGGTATCTCAGTTCGGTGTAGGTCG
TTCGCTCCAAGCTGGGCTGTGTGCACGAACCCCCCGTTCAGCCCGACCGCTGCGCCTTATCCGGTAACTA
TCGTCTTGAGTCCAACCCGGTAAGACACGACTTATCGCCACTGGCAGCAGCCACTGGTAACAGGATTAGC
AGAGCGAGGTATGTAGGCGGTGCTACAGAGTTCTTGAAGTGGTGGCCTAACTACGGCTACACTAGAAGAA
CAGTATTTGGTATCTGCGCTCTGCTGAAGCCAGTTACCTTCGGAAAAAGAGTTGGTAGCTCTTGATCCGG
CAAACAAACCACCGCTGGTAGCGGTGGTTTTTTTGTTTGCAAGCAGCAGATTACGCGCAGAAAAAAAGGA
TCTCAAGAAGATCCTTTGATCTTTTCTACGGGGTCTGACGCTCAGTGGAACGAAAACTCACGTTAAGGGA
TTTTGGTCATGAGATTATCAAAAAGGATCTTCACCTAGATCCTTTTAAATTAAAAATGAAGTTTTAAATC
AATCTAAAGTATATATGAGTAAACTTGGTCTGACAGTTACCAATGCTTAATCAGTGAGGCACCTATCTCA
GCGATCTGTCTATTTCGTTCATCCATAGTTGCCTGACTCCCCGTCGTGTAGATAACTACGATACGGGAGG
GCTTACCATCTGGCCCCAGTGCTGCAATGATACCGCGAGACCCACGCTCACCGGCTCCAGATTTATCAGC
AATAAACCAGCCAGCCGGAAGGGCCGAGCGCAGAAGTGGTCCTGCAACTTTATCCGCCTCCATCCAGTCT
ATTAATTGTTGCCGGGAAGCTAGAGTAAGTAGTTCGCCAGTTAATAGTTTGCGCAACGTTGTTGCCATTG
CTACAGGCATCGTGGTGTCACGCTCGTCGTTTGGTATGGCTTCATTCAGCTCCGGTTCCCAACGATCAAG
GCGAGTTACATGATCCCCCATGTTGTGCAAAAAAGCGGTTAGCTCCTTCGGTCCTCCGATCGTTGTCAGA
AGTAAGTTGGCCGCAGTGTTATCACTCATGGTTATGGCAGCACTGCATAATTCTCTTACTGTCATGCCAT
CCGTAAGATGCTTTTCTGTGACTGGTGAGTACTCAACCAAGTCATTCTGAGAATAGTGTATGCGGCGACC
GAGTTGCTCTTGCCCGGCGTCAATACGGGATAATACCGCGCCACATAGCAGAACTTTAAAAGTGCTCATC
ATTGGAAAACGTTCTTCGGGGCGAAAACTCTCAAGGATCTTACCGCTGTTGAGATCCAGTTCGATGTAAC
CCACTCGTGCACCCAACTGATCTTCAGCATCTTTTACTTTCACCAGCGTTTCTGGGTGAGCAAAAACAGG
AAGGCAAAATGCCGCAAAAAAGGGAATAAGGGCGACACGGAAATGTTGAATACTCATACTCTTCCTTTTT
CAATATTATTGAAGCATTTATCAGGGTTATTGTCTCATGAGCGGATACATATTTGAATGTATTTAGAAAA
ATAAACAAATAGGGGTTCCGCGCACA
Features (pLannotate 1.2.2; 20 found; start..end, strand, type, name):
     55..107     -  misc_feature   bom (fragment): basis of mobility region from pBR322
    262..641     +  enhancer       CMV enhancer: human cytomegalovirus immediate early enhancer
    642..845     +  promoter       CMV promoter: human cytomegalovirus (CMV) immediate early promoter
    841..874     +  LTR            5' LTR (truncated) (fragment): truncated 5' long terminal repeat (LTR) from HIV-1
    890..908     +  promoter       T7 promoter: promoter for bacteriophage T7 RNA polymerase
   2126..2842    +  CDS            EGFP: EGFP is a basic (constitutively fluorescent) green fluorescent protein published in 1996, derived from Aequorea victoria. It is reported to be a rapidly-maturing weak dimer with moderate acid sensitivity.
   2919..3143    +  polyA_signal   bGH poly(A) signal: bovine growth hormone polyadenylation signal
   3147..3168    +  promoter       SV40 promoter (fragment): SV40 enhancer and early promoter
   3189..3617    +  rep_origin     f1 ori (sequence partly withheld): f1 bacteriophage origin of replication; arrow indicates direction of (+) strand synthesis
   3631..3960    +  promoter       SV40 promoter: SV40 enhancer and early promoter
   4009..5034    +  CDS            HygR: aminoglycoside phosphotransferase from E. coli; aph(4)-Ia; confers resistance to hygromycin
   5044..5169    +  CDS            ble (fragment): BLE_KLEPN - Experimental evidence at protein level: Swiss-Prot protein existence level 1. Binding protein with a strong affinity to the bleomycin family of antibiotics. Binds to CL990; an antimitotic-antibiotic compound. From Klebsiella pneumoniae.
   5164..5285    +  polyA_signal   SV40 poly(A) signal: SV40 polyadenylation signal
   5358..5374    -  protein_bind   lac operator: The lac repressor binds to the lac operator to inhibit transcription in E. coli. This inhibition can be relieved by adding lactose or isopropyl-β-D-thiogalactopyranoside (IPTG). lac repressor encoded by lacI
   5382..5412    -  promoter       lac promoter: promoter for the E. coli lac operon
   5427..5448    -  protein_bind   CAP binding site: CAP binding activates transcription in the presence of cAMP. E. coli catabolite activator protein
   5461..5553    -  CDS            lacI (fragment): lac repressor; lacI; The lac repressor binds to the lac operator to inhibit transcription in E. coli. This inhibition can be relieved by adding lactose or isopropyl-β-D-thiogalactopyranoside (IPTG).
   5736..6324    -  rep_origin     ori: high-copy-number ColE1/pMB1/pBR322/pUC origin of replication
   6495..7355    -  CDS            AmpR: β-lactamase; bla; confers resistance to ampicillin, carbenicillin, and related antibiotics
   7356..7460    -  promoter       AmpR promoter: bla
