[The description below was written by a language model from this plasmid's Addgene catalogue record and pLannotate feature annotations shown in this document.]
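Description:
pcDNA3.1-CMV-PdCO-EGFP is a mammalian expression plasmid built on the Invitrogen pcDNA3.1 backbone. It is propagated in E. coli through a high-copy ColE1/pUC-type origin with ampicillin selection (AmpR under its own bla promoter), and it also carries an f1 phage origin. For selection in mammalian cells, an SV40 enhancer/early promoter drives a hygromycin resistance gene, followed by an SV40 polyadenylation signal. The catalogue lists a total size of 7,292 bp, whereas the sequenced record used for annotation is 7,464 nt. The record does not explain this small discrepancy.

The payload is PdCO, the ciliary opsin of the marine annelid Platynereis dumerilii. It is supplied as a synthetic version optimized for expression in mammalian neurons and for enhanced axonal membrane trafficking. The opsin is fused in frame at its C-terminus to EGFP, and the catalogue also lists a Rho1D4 epitope tag on the C-terminal side. Transcription is driven by the human CMV immediate-early enhancer and promoter and terminated by the bGH polyadenylation signal. A T7 promoter lies just upstream of the insert. The automated feature table annotates EGFP but not the opsin or the Rho1D4 tag. The unannotated stretch between the T7 promoter and EGFP is presumably where the opsin coding sequence sits. Several short fragment hits (HIV-1 LTR, ble, lacI, bom) appear to be backbone remnants or annotation matches rather than functional elements.

According to the associated publication, PdCO is a bistable inhibitory optogenetic GPCR for multiplexed control of neural circuits. This plasmid provides strong constitutive expression of the fluorescently labelled opsin in transfected mammalian cells, so that expression and membrane localization can be visualized.
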