Addgene plasmid #198512: pcDNA3.1-CMV-PdCO-EGFP
Purpose: Expresses optimized PdCO in frame with EGFP under control of CMV promotor.
Depositing lab: Ofer Yizhar. Depositing organization: Weizmann Institute of Science. Publication: A bistable inhibitory optoGPCR for multiplexed optogenetic control of neural circuits. Wietek J, Nozownik A, Pulin M, Saraf-Sinik I, Matosevich N, Gowrishankar R, Gat A, Malan D, Brown BJ, Dine J, Imambocus BN, Levy R, Sauter K, Litvin A, Regev N, Subramaniam S, Abrera K, Summarli D, Goren EM, Mizrachi G, Bitton E, Benjamin A, Copits BA, Sasse P, Rost BR, Schmitz D, Bruchas MR, Soba P, Oren-Suissa M, Nir Y, Wiegert JS, Yizhar O. Nat Methods. 2024 May 29. doi: 10.1038/s41592-024-02285-8. PubMed 38811857.
Backbone
  Vector backbone: pcDNA3.1
  Backbone manufacturer: Invitrogen
  Backbone size w/o insert (bp): 5375
  Total vector size (bp): 7292
  Vector type: Mammalian Expression
  Selectable markers: Hygromycin
Growth in bacteria
  Bacterial resistance: Ampicillin, 100 μg/mL
  Growth temperature: 30°C
  Growth strain: DH5alpha
  Copy number: High Copy
Gene/Insert
  Gene/Insert name: PdCO (alt name: Platynereis dumerilii Ciliary Opsin, optimized for mammalian neuron expression and enhanced axonal membrane trafficking)
  Species: Synthetic; Platynereis dumerilii
  Insert size (bp): 1917
  GenBank ID: AY692353.1
  Promoter: CMV
  Tag / fusion protein: EGFP (C terminal on insert); Rho1D4 (C terminal on insert)
  Cloning method: Gibson Cloning
  Sequencing primers: 5′ CMV_F (GTAACAACTCCGCCCCATTG); 3′ bGH_R (GCACCTTCCAGGGTCAAGGAA)
Terms and licenses: Academic/Nonprofit Terms; Industry Terms: Not Available to Industry
Depositor comments: Please visit https://www.biorxiv.org/content/10.1101/2023.07.01.547328v1 for bioRxiv preprint.
How to cite: pcDNA3.1-CMV-PdCO-EGFP was a gift from Ofer Yizhar (Addgene plasmid # 198512 ; http://n2t.net/addgene:198512 ; RRID:Addgene_198512)
